LOCUS       Exported 7339 bp ds-DNA circular SYN 13-DEC-2016
DEFINITION  synthetic circular DNA
ACCESSION   .
VERSION     .
KEYWORDS    xCIAR_pcDNA5
SOURCE      synthetic DNA construct
  ORGANISM  synthetic DNA construct
REFERENCE   1 (bases 1 to 7339)
  AUTHORS   .
  TITLE     Direct Submission
  JOURNAL   Exported Dec 13, 2016 from SnapGene Viewer 3.0.3
            http://www.snapgene.com
FEATURES             Location/Qualifiers
     source          1..7339
                     /organism="synthetic DNA construct"
                     /mol_type="other DNA"
     enhancer        235..614
                     /note="CMV enhancer"
                     /note="human cytomegalovirus immediate early enhancer"
     promoter        615..818
                     /note="CMV promoter"
                     /note="human cytomegalovirus (CMV) immediate early
                     promoter"
     misc_feature    769..790
                     /label=CMV forward priming site
                     /note="CMV forward priming site"
     misc_feature    804..810
                     /label=TATA box
                     /note="TATA box"
     protein_bind    820..838
                     /gene="tetO"
                     /bound_moiety="tetracycline repressor TetR"
                     /note="tet operator"
                     /note="bacterial operator O2 for the tetR and tetA genes"
     misc_feature    820..838
                     /label=Tet operator #1
                     /note="Tet operator #1"
     protein_bind    841..859
                     /gene="tetO"
                     /bound_moiety="tetracycline repressor TetR"
                     /note="tet operator"
                     /note="bacterial operator O2 for the tetR and tetA genes"
     misc_feature    841..859
                     /label=Tet operator #2
                     /note="Tet operator #2"
     misc_feature    975
                     /label=Insertion site (flanking residues)
                     /note="Insertion site (flanking residues)"
     misc_feature    976..978
                     /label=Start codon
                     /note="Start codon"
     misc_feature    join(979..1032,1036..1059,1111..2178,2182..3099)
                     /label=xCIAR(aka xS.17.3)
                     /note="xCIAR(aka xS.17.3)"
     misc_feature    join(979..1032,1036..1059)
                     /label=BAD
                     /note="BAD"
     misc_feature    1021..1023
                     /label=L151
                     /note="L151"
     misc_feature    1033..1035
                     /label=S155A
                     /note="S155A"
     misc_feature    1035
                     /label=SOS_17-6_T968L_F158G(1)
                     /note="SOS_17-6_T968L_F158G(1)"
     misc_feature    1035
                     /label=BAD(1)
                     /note="BAD(1)"
     misc_feature    1042..1044
                     /label=F158G
                     /note="F158G"
     misc_feature    1060..1110
                     /label=N-term linker
                     /note="N-term linker"
     misc_feature    2179..2181
                     /label=SOS_17-6_T968L_F158G
                     /note="SOS_17-6_T968L_F158G"
     misc_feature    2179..2181
                     /label=F929A
                     /note="F929A"
     misc_feature    2181
                     /label=F929
                     /note="F929"
     misc_feature    2296..2298
                     /label=T968L
                     /note="T968L"
     misc_feature    2449..2457
                     /label=C-term linker
                     /note="C-term linker"
     misc_feature    2458..3099
                     /label=BCL-XL_res_2-215
                     /note="BCL-XL_res_2-215"
     misc_feature    3100..3177
                     /label=HRAS_CaaX(c-term-25-residues)
                     /note="HRAS_CaaX(c-term-25-residues)"
     misc_feature    3175..3177
                     /label=Stop
                     /note="Stop"
     misc_feature    3178
                     /label=Insertion site (flanking residues)(1)
                     /note="Insertion site (flanking residues)(1)"
     misc_feature    3291..3308
                     /label=BGH Reverse priming site
                     /note="BGH Reverse priming site"
     polyA_signal    3297..3521
                     /note="bGH poly(A) signal"
                     /note="bovine growth hormone polyadenylation signal"
     protein_bind    3805..3852
                     /bound_moiety="FLP recombinase from the Saccharomyces
                     cerevisiae 2u plasmid"
                     /note="FRT"
                     /note="FLP-mediated recombination occurs in the 8-bp core
                     sequence TCTAGAAA (Turan and Bode, 2011)."
     CDS             3860..4882
                     /codon_start=1
                     /gene="aph(4)-Ia"
                     /product="aminoglycoside phosphotransferase from E. coli"
                     /note="HygR"
                     /note="confers resistance to hygromycin"
                     /translation="KKPELTATSVEKFLIEKFDSVSDLMQLSEGEESRAFSFDVGGRGY
                     VLRVNSCADGFYKDRYVYRHFASAALPIPEVLDIGEFSESLTYCISRRAQGVTLQDLPE
                     TELPAVLQPVAEAMDAIAAADLSQTSGFGPFGPQGIGQYTTWRDFICAIADPHVYHWQT
                     VMDDTVSASVAQALDELMLWAEDCPEVRHLVHADFGSNNVLTDNGRITAVIDWSEAMFG
                     DSQYEVANIFFWRPWLACMEQQTRYFERRHPELAGSPRLRAYMLRIGLDQLYQSLVDGN
                     FDDAAWAQGRCDAIVRSGAGTVGRTQIARRSAAVWTDGCVEVLADSGNRRPSTRPRAKE
                     "
     polyA_signal    5012..5133
                     /note="SV40 poly(A) signal"
                     /note="SV40 polyadenylation signal"
     primer_bind     complement(5182..5198)
                     /note="M13 rev"
                     /note="common sequencing primer, one of multiple similar
                     variants"
     protein_bind    5206..5222
                     /bound_moiety="lac repressor encoded by lacI"
                     /note="lac operator"
                     /note="The lac repressor binds to the lac operator to
                     inhibit transcription in E. coli. This inhibition can be
                     relieved by adding lactose or
                     isopropyl-beta-D-thiogalactopyranoside (IPTG)."
     promoter        complement(5230..5260)
                     /note="lac promoter"
                     /note="promoter for the E. coli lac operon"
     protein_bind    5275..5296
                     /bound_moiety="E. coli catabolite activator protein"
                     /note="CAP binding site"
                     /note="CAP binding activates transcription in the presence
                     of cAMP."
     rep_origin      complement(5584..6172)
                     /direction=LEFT
                     /note="ori"
                     /note="high-copy-number ColE1/pMB1/pBR322/pUC origin of
                     replication"
     CDS             complement(6343..7203)
                     /codon_start=1
                     /gene="bla"
                     /product="beta-lactamase"
                     /note="AmpR"
                     /note="confers resistance to ampicillin, carbenicillin, and
                     related antibiotics"
                     /translation="MSIQHFRVALIPFFAAFCLPVFAHPETLVKVKDAEDQLGARVGYI
                     ELDLNSGKILESFRPEERFPMMSTFKVLLCGAVLSRIDAGQEQLGRRIHYSQNDLVEYS
                     PVTEKHLTDGMTVRELCSAAITMSDNTAANLLLTTIGGPKELTAFLHNMGDHVTRLDRW
                     EPELNEAIPNDERDTTMPVAMATTLRKLLTGELLTLASRQQLIDWMEADKVAGPLLRSA
                     LPAGWFIADKSGAGERGSRGIIAALGPDGKPSRIVVIYTTGSQATMDERNRQIAEIGAS
                     LIKHW"
     promoter        complement(7204..7308)
                     /gene="bla"
                     /note="AmpR promoter"
ORIGIN
        1 gacggatcgg gagatctccc gatcccctat ggtgcactct cagtacaatc tgctctgatg
       61 ccgcatagtt aagccagtat ctgctccctg cttgtgtgtt ggaggtcgct gagtagtgcg
      121 cgagcaaaat ttaagctaca acaaggcaag gcttgaccga caattgcatg aagaatctgc
      181 ttagggttag gcgttttgcg ctgcttcgcg atgtacgggc cagatatacg cgttgacatt
      241 gattattgac tagttattaa tagtaatcaa ttacggggtc attagttcat agcccatata
      301 tggagttccg cgttacataa cttacggtaa atggcccgcc tggctgaccg cccaacgacc
      361 cccgcccatt gacgtcaata atgacgtatg ttcccatagt aacgccaata gggactttcc
      421 attgacgtca atgggtggag tatttacggt aaactgccca cttggcagta catcaagtgt
      481 atcatatgcc aagtacgccc cctattgacg tcaatgacgg taaatggccc gcctggcatt
      541 atgcccagta catgacctta tgggactttc ctacttggca gtacatctac gtattagtca
      601 tcgctattac catggtgatg cggttttggc agtacatcaa tgggcgtgga tagcggtttg
      661 actcacgggg atttccaagt ctccacccca ttgacgtcaa tgggagtttg ttttggcacc
      721 aaaatcaacg ggactttcca aaatgtcgta acaactccgc cccattgacg caaatgggcg
      781 gtaggcgtgt acggtgggag gtctatataa gcagagctct ccctatcagt gatagagatc
      841 tccctatcag tgatagagat cgtcgacgag ctcgtttagt gaaccgtcag atcgcctgga
      901 gacgccatcc acgctgtttt gacctccata gaagacaccg ggaccgatcc agcctccgga
      961 ctctagcgtt taaacatggc tcctcctaat ctgtgggcgg cacagcgtta tgggcgtgaa
     1021 ctgcggcgta tggccgatga gggtgagggt tccttcaagg gtagcggaac tgggtctggg
     1081 actgggagtg gcaccggttc agggacagga gatgtgtatc gctttgctga gcctgactcc
     1141 gaagagaaca ttatcttcga agagaatatg cagcctaaag ctggtattcc gattatcaaa
     1201 gccgggaccg tgattaagct gatcgagcgt ctgacatatc acatgtacgc cgaccccaac
     1261 tttgttcgca ccttcctgac cacatatcgt tccttttgca agccacagga actgctgtct
     1321 ctgattatcg agcggttcga aattccagaa ccagagccaa ccgaggcaga tcgtattgcg
     1381 atcgaaaacg gcgaccagcc tctgagcgcg gagctgaaac gttttcggaa ggaatacatc
     1441 cagccggtcc agctgcgggt tctgaatgtc tgtcgccatt gggtggagca ccatttttat
     1501 gatttcgaac gggacgctta cctgctgcag cgcatggaag agttcattgg tacagtccgc
     1561 gggaaagcca tgaaaaagtg ggtggaatcc attactaaga ttatccagcg caaaaagatc
     1621 gcccgtgata acgggccagg acacaatatc acatttcaga gctccccgcc cactgtggag
     1681 tggcacattt ctcgtcccgg tcatatcgaa accttcgatc tgctgacact gcatccaatt
     1741 gagatcgctc gtcagctgac actgctggaa tctgacctgt atcgtgcagt gcagccaagc
     1801 gagctggtgg gctccgtttg gaccaaagag gataaggaaa ttaacagtcc aaatctgctg
     1861 aaaatgatcc gccacactac caacctgact ctgtggtttg aaaagtgcat tgttgaaacc
     1921 gagaatctgg aagagcgtgt cgcggtggtt agccggatta tcgagatcct gcaggtgttt
     1981 caggaactga acaatttcaa cggcgttctg gaggtcgtgt ccgcaatgaa cagcagccct
     2041 gtgtatcgcc tggaccatac cttcgaacag attccgagcc gtcagaaaaa gatcctggaa
     2101 gaggcgcacg agctgtccga agatcattat aaaaagtacc tggcaaaact gcgctctatt
     2161 aacccacctt gcgtgccggc tttcggtatt tacctgacta acatcctgaa gaccgaagag
     2221 ggaaatccgg aggttctgaa acgtcacggc aaggaactga tcaacttttc aaaacgccgt
     2281 aaggtcgccg agattctcgg tgaaatccag cagtatcaga atcagcctta ctgtctgcgt
     2341 gtggagagcg acattaaacg gtttttcgaa aacctgaatc cgatggggaa cagtatggaa
     2401 aaagagttta ccgattacct gttcaataag tcactggaaa tcgagcctgg ctctggttca
     2461 cagagcaacc gtgaactggt tgtcgatttt ctgtcctata aactgtctca gaagggctac
     2521 tcctggtctc agttcagcga cgtcgaagag aatcggacag aggctccgga aggtactgaa
     2581 tctgagatgg aaacccccag tgccattaac gggaatccat catggcacct ggcagatagc
     2641 cccgctgtta atggagccac cggacattcg agctccctgg acgcccgcga ggttatccca
     2701 atggccgcag tcaaacaggc gctgcgtgaa gcaggagatg agtttgaact gcgctatcgg
     2761 cgcgcgttca gtgacctgac ctcacagctg cacattacac ccggcactgc ataccagagt
     2821 tttgagcagg tggttaacga actgttccgc gacggagtga attggggccg tatcgttgcg
     2881 tttttcagtt ttggcggtgc actgtgtgtc gagtcagtgg ataaagaaat gcaggtcctg
     2941 gtgtctcgta ttgcagcttg gatggcaact tatctgaacg atcatctgga gccgtggatt
     3001 caggaaaatg ggggatggga caccttcgtg gaactgtacg gcaacaatgc ggcggctgag
     3061 agtcgtaagg ggcaggagcg gttcaatcgt tggtttctgc agcacaagct gcggaagctg
     3121 aaccctcctg atgagagtgg ccccggctgc atgagctgca agtgtgtgct ctcctgatta
     3181 agcttggtac cgagctcgga tccactagtc cagtgtggtg gaattctgca gatatccagc
     3241 acagtggcgg ccgctcgagt ctagagggcc cgtttaaacc cgctgatcag cctcgactgt
     3301 gccttctagt tgccagccat ctgttgtttg cccctccccc gtgccttcct tgaccctgga
     3361 aggtgccact cccactgtcc tttcctaata aaatgaggaa attgcatcgc attgtctgag
     3421 taggtgtcat tctattctgg ggggtggggt ggggcaggac agcaaggggg aggattggga
     3481 agacaatagc aggcatgctg gggatgcggt gggctctatg gcttctgagg cggaaagaac
     3541 cagctggggc tctagggggt atccccnnnn nnnnnnnnnn nnnnnnnnnn nnnnnnnnnn
     3601 nnnnnnnnnn nnnnnnnnnn nnnnnnnnnn nnnnnnnnnn nnnnnnnnnn nnnnnnnnnn
     3661 nnnnnnnnnn nnnnnnnnnn nnnnnnnnnn cnnnnnnnnn nnnnnnnnnn nnnnnnnnnn
     3721 nnnnnnnnnn nnnnnnnnnn nnnnnnnnnn nnnnnnnnnn nnnnnnnnnn nnnnnnnnnn
     3781 nnagggtgat ggttcacgta cctagaagtt cctattccga agttcctatt ctctagaaag
     3841 tataggaact tccttggcca aaaagcctga actcaccgcg acgtctgtcg agaagtttct
     3901 gatcgaaaag ttcgacagcg tctccgacct gatgcagctc tcggagggcg aagaatctcg
     3961 tgctttcagc ttcgatgtag gagggcgtgg atatgtcctg cgggtaaata gctgcgccga
     4021 tggtttctac aaagatcgtt atgtttatcg gcactttgca tcggccgcgc tcccgattcc
     4081 ggaagtgctt gacattgggg aattcagcga gagcctgacc tattgcatct cccgccgtgc
     4141 acagggtgtc acgttgcaag acctgcctga aaccgaactg cccgctgttc tgcagccggt
     4201 cgcggaggcc atggatgcga tcgctgcggc cgatcttagc cagacgagcg ggttcggccc
     4261 attcggaccg caaggaatcg gtcaatacac tacatggcgt gatttcatat gcgcgattgc
     4321 tgatccccat gtgtatcact ggcaaactgt gatggacgac accgtcagtg cgtccgtcgc
     4381 gcaggctctc gatgagctga tgctttgggc cgaggactgc cccgaagtcc ggcacctcgt
     4441 gcacgcggat ttcggctcca acaatgtcct gacggacaat ggccgcataa cagcggtcat
     4501 tgactggagc gaggcgatgt tcggggattc ccaatacgag gtcgccaaca tcttcttctg
     4561 gaggccgtgg ttggcttgta tggagcagca gacgcgctac ttcgagcgga ggcatccgga
     4621 gcttgcagga tcgccgcggc tccgggcgta tatgctccgc attggtcttg accaactcta
     4681 tcagagcttg gttgacggca atttcgatga tgcagcttgg gcgcagggtc gatgcgacgc
     4741 aatcgtccga tccggagccg ggactgtcgg gcgtacacaa atcgcccgca gaagcgcggc
     4801 cgtctggacc gatggctgtg tagaagtact cgccgatagt ggaaaccgac gccccagcac
     4861 tcgtccgagg gcaaaggaat agcacgtact acgagatttc gattccaccg ccgccttcta
     4921 tgaaaggttg ggcttcggaa tcgttttccg ggacgccggc tggatgatcc tccagcgcgg
     4981 ggatctcatg ctggagttct tcgcccaccc caacttgttt attgcagctt ataatggtta
     5041 caaataaagc aatagcatca caaatttcac aaataaagca tttttttcac tgcattctag
     5101 ttgtggtttg tccaaactca tcaatgtatc ttatcatgtc tgtataccgt cgacctctag
     5161 ctagagcttg gcgtaatcat ggtcatagct gtttcctgtg tgaaattgtt atccgctcac
     5221 aattccacac aacatacgag ccggaagcat aaagtgtaaa gcctggggtg cctaatgagt
     5281 gagctaactc acattaattg cgttgcgctc actgcccgct ttccagtcgg gaaacctgtc
     5341 gtgccagctg cattaatgaa tcggccaacg cgcggggaga ggcggtttgc gtattgggcg
     5401 ctcttccgct tcctcgctca ctgactcgct gcgctcggtc gttcggctgc ggcgagcggt
     5461 atcagctcac tcaaaggcgg taatacggtt atccacagaa tcaggggata acgcaggaaa
     5521 gaacatgtga gcaaaaggcc agcaaaaggc caggaaccgt aaaaaggccg cgttgctggc
     5581 gtttttccat aggctccgcc cccctgacga gcatcacaaa aatcgacgct caagtcagag
     5641 gtggcgaaac ccgacaggac tataaagata ccaggcgttt ccccctggaa gctccctcgt
     5701 gcgctctcct gttccgaccc tgccgcttac cggatacctg tccgcctttc tcccttcggg
     5761 aagcgtggcg ctttctcata gctcacgctg taggtatctc agttcggtgt aggtcgttcg
     5821 ctccaagctg ggctgtgtgc acgaaccccc cgttcagccc gaccgctgcg ccttatccgg
     5881 taactatcgt cttgagtcca acccggtaag acacgactta tcgccactgg cagcagccac
     5941 tggtaacagg attagcagag cgaggtatgt aggcggtgct acagagttct tgaagtggtg
     6001 gcctaactac ggctacacta gaagaacagt atttggtatc tgcgctctgc tgaagccagt
     6061 taccttcgga aaaagagttg gtagctcttg atccggcaaa caaaccaccg ctggtagcgg
     6121 tggttttttt gtttgcaagc agcagattac gcgcagaaaa aaaggatctc aagaagatcc
     6181 tttgatcttt tctacggggt ctgacgctca gtggaacgaa aactcacgtt aagggatttt
     6241 ggtcatgaga ttatcaaaaa ggatcttcac ctagatcctt ttaaattaaa aatgaagttt
     6301 taaatcaatc taaagtatat atgagtaaac ttggtctgac agttaccaat gcttaatcag
     6361 tgaggcacct atctcagcga tctgtctatt tcgttcatcc atagttgcct gactccccgt
     6421 cgtgtagata actacgatac gggagggctt accatctggc cccagtgctg caatgatacc
     6481 gcgagaccca cgctcaccgg ctccagattt atcagcaata aaccagccag ccggaagggc
     6541 cgagcgcaga agtggtcctg caactttatc cgcctccatc cagtctatta attgttgccg
     6601 ggaagctaga gtaagtagtt cgccagttaa tagtttgcgc aacgttgttg ccattgctac
     6661 aggcatcgtg gtgtcacgct cgtcgtttgg tatggcttca ttcagctccg gttcccaacg
     6721 atcaaggcga gttacatgat cccccatgtt gtgcaaaaaa gcggttagct ccttcggtcc
     6781 tccgatcgtt gtcagaagta agttggccgc agtgttatca ctcatggtta tggcagcact
     6841 gcataattct cttactgtca tgccatccgt aagatgcttt tctgtgactg gtgagtactc
     6901 aaccaagtca ttctgagaat agtgtatgcg gcgaccgagt tgctcttgcc cggcgtcaat
     6961 acgggataat accgcgccac atagcagaac tttaaaagtg ctcatcattg gaaaacgttc
     7021 ttcggggcga aaactctcaa ggatcttacc gctgttgaga tccagttcga tgtaacccac
     7081 tcgtgcaccc aactgatctt cagcatcttt tactttcacc agcgtttctg ggtgagcaaa
     7141 aacaggaagg caaaatgccg caaaaaaggg aataagggcg acacggaaat gttgaatact
     7201 catactcttc ctttttcaat attattgaag catttatcag ggttattgtc tcatgagcgg
     7261 atacatattt gaatgtattt agaaaaataa acaaataggg gttccgcgca catttccccg
     7321 aaaagtgcca cctgacgtc
//
