>Addgene plasmid #86504 | xCIAR_pcDNA5/FRT/TO | addgene full sequence | sequence record 171533 | Addgene NGS Result
GACGGATCGGGAGATCTCCCGATCCCCTATGGTGCACTCTCAGTACAATCTGCTCTGATGCCGCATAGTT
AAGCCAGTATCTGCTCCCTGCTTGTGTGTTGGAGGTCGCTGAGTAGTGCGCGAGCAAAATTTAAGCTACA
ACAAGGCAAGGCTTGACCGACAATTGCATGAAGAATCTGCTTAGGGTTAGGCGTTTTGCGCTGCTTCGCG
ATGTACGGGCCAGATATACGCGTTGACATTGATTATTGACTAGTTATTAATAGTAATCAATTACGGGGTC
ATTAGTTCATAGCCCATATATGGAGTTCCGCGTTACATAACTTACGGTAAATGGCCCGCCTGGCTGACCG
CCCAACGACCCCCGCCCATTGACGTCAATAATGACGTATGTTCCCATAGTAACGCCAATAGGGACTTTCC
ATTGACGTCAATGGGTGGAGTATTTACGGTAAACTGCCCACTTGGCAGTACATCAAGTGTATCATATGCC
AAGTACGCCCCCTATTGACGTCAATGACGGTAAATGGCCCGCCTGGCATTATGCCCAGTACATGACCTTA
TGGGACTTTCCTACTTGGCAGTACATCTACGTATTAGTCATCGCTATTACCATGGTGATGCGGTTTTGGC
AGTACATCAATGGGCGTGGATAGCGGTTTGACTCACGGGGATTTCCAAGTCTCCACCCCATTGACGTCAA
TGGGAGTTTGTTTTGGCACCAAAATCAACGGGACTTTCCAAAATGTCGTAACAACTCCGCCCCATTGACG
CAAATGGGCGGTAGGCGTGTACGGTGGGAGGTCTATATAAGCAGAGCTCTCCCTATCAGTGATAGAGATC
TCCCTATCAGTGATAGAGATCGTCGACGAGCTCGTTTAGTGAACCGTCAGATCGCCTGGAGACGCCATCC
ACGCTGTTTTGACCTCCATAGAAGACACCGGGACCGATCCAGCCTCCGGACTCTAGCGTTTAAACATGGC
TCCTCCTAATCTGTGGGCGGCACAGCGTTATGGGCGTGAACTGCGGCGTATGGCCGATGAGGGTGAGGGT
TCCTTCAAGGGTAGCGGAACTGGGTCTGGGACTGGGAGTGGCACCGGTTCAGGGACAGGAGATGTGTATC
GCTTTGCTGAGCCTGACTCCGAAGAGAACATTATCTTCGAAGAGAATATGCAGCCTAAAGCTGGTATTCC
GATTATCAAAGCCGGGACCGTGATTAAGCTGATCGAGCGTCTGACATATCACATGTACGCCGACCCCAAC
TTTGTTCGCACCTTCCTGACCACATATCGTTCCTTTTGCAAGCCACAGGAACTGCTGTCTCTGATTATCG
AGCGGTTCGAAATTCCAGAACCAGAGCCAACCGAGGCAGATCGTATTGCGATCGAAAACGGCGACCAGCC
TCTGAGCGCGGAGCTGAAACGTTTTCGGAAGGAATACATCCAGCCGGTCCAGCTGCGGGTTCTGAATGTC
TGTCGCCATTGGGTGGAGCACCATTTTTATGATTTCGAACGGGACGCTTACCTGCTGCAGCGCATGGAAG
AGTTCATTGGTACAGTCCGCGGGAAAGCCATGAAAAAGTGGGTGGAATCCATTACTAAGATTATCCAGCG
CAAAAAGATCGCCCGTGATAACGGGCCAGGACACAATATCACATTTCAGAGCTCCCCGCCCACTGTGGAG
TGGCACATTTCTCGTCCCGGTCATATCGAAACCTTCGATCTGCTGACACTGCATCCAATTGAGATCGCTC
GTCAGCTGACACTGCTGGAATCTGACCTGTATCGTGCAGTGCAGCCAAGCGAGCTGGTGGGCTCCGTTTG
GACCAAAGAGGATAAGGAAATTAACAGTCCAAATCTGCTGAAAATGATCCGCCACACTACCAACCTGACT
CTGTGGTTTGAAAAGTGCATTGTTGAAACCGAGAATCTGGAAGAGCGTGTCGCGGTGGTTAGCCGGATTA
TCGAGATCCTGCAGGTGTTTCAGGAACTGAACAATTTCAACGGCGTTCTGGAGGTCGTGTCCGCAATGAA
CAGCAGCCCTGTGTATCGCCTGGACCATACCTTCGAACAGATTCCGAGCCGTCAGAAAAAGATCCTGGAA
GAGGCGCACGAGCTGTCCGAAGATCATTATAAAAAGTACCTGGCAAAACTGCGCTCTATTAACCCACCTT
GCGTGCCGGCTTTCGGTATTTACCTGACTAACATCCTGAAGACCGAAGAGGGAAATCCGGAGGTTCTGAA
ACGTCACGGCAAGGAACTGATCAACTTTTCAAAACGCCGTAAGGTCGCCGAGATTCTCGGTGAAATCCAG
CAGTATCAGAATCAGCCTTACTGTCTGCGTGTGGAGAGCGACATTAAACGGTTTTTCGAAAACCTGAATC
CGATGGGGAACAGTATGGAAAAAGAGTTTACCGATTACCTGTTCAATAAGTCACTGGAAATCGAGCCTGG
CTCTGGTTCACAGAGCAACCGTGAACTGGTTGTCGATTTTCTGTCCTATAAACTGTCTCAGAAGGGCTAC
TCCTGGTCTCAGTTCAGCGACGTCGAAGAGAATCGGACAGAGGCTCCGGAAGGTACTGAATCTGAGATGG
AAACCCCCAGTGCCATTAACGGGAATCCATCATGGCACCTGGCAGATAGCCCCGCTGTTAATGGAGCCAC
CGGACATTCGAGCTCCCTGGACGCCCGCGAGGTTATCCCAATGGCCGCAGTCAAACAGGCGCTGCGTGAA
GCAGGAGATGAGTTTGAACTGCGCTATCGGCGCGCGTTCAGTGACCTGACCTCACAGCTGCACATTACAC
CCGGCACTGCATACCAGAGTTTTGAGCAGGTGGTTAACGAACTGTTCCGCGACGGAGTGAATTGGGGCCG
TATCGTTGCGTTTTTCAGTTTTGGCGGTGCACTGTGTGTCGAGTCAGTGGATAAAGAAATGCAGGTCCTG
GTGTCTCGTATTGCAGCTTGGATGGCAACTTATCTGAACGATCATCTGGAGCCGTGGATTCAGGAAAATG
GGGGATGGGACACCTTCGTGGAACTGTACGGCAACAATGCGGCGGCTGAGAGTCGTAAGGGGCAGGAGCG
GTTCAATCGTTGGTTTCTGCAGCACAAGCTGCGGAAGCTGAACCCTCCTGATGAGAGTGGCCCCGGCTGC
ATGAGCTGCAAGTGTGTGCTCTCCTGATTAAGCTTGGTACCGAGCTCGGATCCACTAGTCCAGTGTGGTG
GAATTCTGCAGATATCCAGCACAGTGGCGGCCGCTCGAGTCTAGAGGGCCCGTTTAAACCCGCTGATCAG
CCTCGACTGTGCCTTCTAGTTGCCAGCCATCTGTTGTTTGCCCCTCCCCCGTGCCTTCCTTGACCCTGGA
AGGTGCCACTCCCACTGTCCTTTCCTAATAAAATGAGGAAATTGCATCGCATTGTCTGAGTAGGTGTCAT
TCTATTCTGGGGGGTAGGGTGGGGCAGGACAGCAAGGGGGAGGATTGGGAAGACAATAGCAGGCATGCTG
GGGATGCGGTGGGCTCTATGGCTTCTGAGGCGGAAAGAACCAGCTGGGGCTCTAGGGGGTATCCCC
[124 nt withheld, positions 3567-3690]
C
[91 nt withheld, positions 3692-3782]
AGGGTGATGGTTCACGTACCTAGAAGTTCCTATTCCGAAGTTCCTATTCTCTAGAAAGTATAGGAACTTC
CTTGGCCAAAAAGCCTGAACTCACCGCGACGTCTGTCGAGAAGTTTCTGATCGAAAAGTTCGACAGCGTC
TCCGACCTGATGCAGCTCTCGGAGGGCGAAGAATCTCGTGCTTTCAGCTTCGATGTAGGAGGGCGTGGAT
ATGTCCTGCGGGTAAATAGCTGCGCCGATGGTTTCTACAAAGATCGTTATGTTTATCGGCACTTTGCATC
GGCCGCGCTCCCGATTCCGGAAGTGCTTGACATTGGGGAATTCAGCGAGAGCCTGACCTATTGCATCTCC
CGCCGTGCACAGGGTGTCACGTTGCAAGACCTGCCTGAAACCGAACTGCCCGCTGTTCTGCAGCCGGTCG
CGGAGGCCATGGATGCGATCGCTGCGGCCGATCTTAGCCAGACGAGCGGGTTCGGCCCATTCGGACCGCA
AGGAATCGGTCAATACACTACATGGCGTGATTTCATATGCGCGATTGCTGATCCCCATGTGTATCACTGG
CAAACTGTGATGGACGACACCGTCAGTGCGTCCGTCGCGCAGGCTCTCGATGAGCTGATGCTTTGGGCCG
AGGACTGCCCCGAAGTCCGGCACCTCGTGCACGCGGATTTCGGCTCCAACAATGTCCTGACGGACAATGG
CCGCATAACAGCGGTCATTGACTGGAGCGAGGCGATGTTCGGGGATTCCCAATACGAGGTCGCCAACATC
TTCTTCTGGAGGCCGTGGTTGGCTTGTATGGAGCAGCAGACGCGCTACTTCGAGCGGAGGCATCCGGAGC
TTGCAGGATCGCCGCGGCTCCGGGCGTATATGCTCCGCATTGGTCTTGACCAACTCTATCAGAGCTTGGT
TGACGGCAATTTCGATGATGCAGCTTGGGCGCAGGGTCGATGCGACGCAATCGTCCGATCCGGAGCCGGG
ACTGTCGGGCGTACACAAATCGCCCGCAGAAGCGCGGCCGTCTGGACCGATGGCTGTGTAGAAGTACTCG
CCGATAGTGGAAACCGACGCCCCAGCACTCGTCCGAGGGCAAAGGAATAGCACGTACTACGAGATTTCGA
TTCCACCGCCGCCTTCTATGAAAGGTTGGGCTTCGGAATCGTTTTCCGGGACGCCGGCTGGATGATCCTC
CAGCGCGGGGATCTCATGCTGGAGTTCTTCGCCCACCCCAACTTGTTTATTGCAGCTTATAATGGTTACA
AATAAAGCAATAGCATCACAAATTTCACAAATAAAGCATTTTTTTCACTGCATTCTAGTTGTGGTTTGTC
CAAACTCATCAATGTATCTTATCATGTCTGTATACCGTCGACCTCTAGCTAGAGCTTGGCGTAATCATGG
TCATAGCTGTTTCCTGTGTGAAATTGTTATCCGCTCACAATTCCACACAACATACGAGCCGGAAGCATAA
AGTGTAAAGCCTGGGGTGCCTAATGAGTGAGCTAACTCACATTAATTGCGTTGCGCTCACTGCCCGCTTT
CCAGTCGGGAAACCTGTCGTGCCAGCTGCATTAATGAATCGGCCAACGCGCGGGGAGAGGCGGTTTGCGT
ATTGGGCGCTCTTCCGCTTCCTCGCTCACTGACTCGCTGCGCTCGGTCGTTCGGCTGCGGCGAGCGGTAT
CAGCTCACTCAAAGGCGGTAATACGGTTATCCACAGAATCAGGGGATAACGCAGGAAAGAACATGTGAGC
AAAAGGCCAGCAAAAGGCCAGGAACCGTAAAAAGGCCGCGTTGCTGGCGTTTTTCCATAGGCTCCGCCCC
CCTGACGAGCATCACAAAAATCGACGCTCAAGTCAGAGGTGGCGAAACCCGACAGGACTATAAAGATACC
AGGCGTTTCCCCCTGGAAGCTCCCTCGTGCGCTCTCCTGTTCCGACCCTGCCGCTTACCGGATACCTGTC
CGCCTTTCTCCCTTCGGGAAGCGTGGCGCTTTCTCATAGCTCACGCTGTAGGTATCTCAGTTCGGTGTAG
GTCGTTCGCTCCAAGCTGGGCTGTGTGCACGAACCCCCCGTTCAGCCCGACCGCTGCGCCTTATCCGGTA
ACTATCGTCTTGAGTCCAACCCGGTAAGACACGACTTATCGCCACTGGCAGCAGCCACTGGTAACAGGAT
TAGCAGAGCGAGGTATGTAGGCGGTGCTACAGAGTTCTTGAAGTGGTGGCCTAACTACGGCTACACTAGA
AGAACAGTATTTGGTATCTGCGCTCTGCTGAAGCCAGTTACCTTCGGAAAAAGAGTTGGTAGCTCTTGAT
CCGGCAAACAAACCACCGCTGGTAGCGGTGGTTTTTTTGTTTGCAAGCAGCAGATTACGCGCAGAAAAAA
AGGATCTCAAGAAGATCCTTTGATCTTTTCTACGGGGTCTGACGCTCAGTGGAACGAAAACTCACGTTAA
GGGATTTTGGTCATGAGATTATCAAAAAGGATCTTCACCTAGATCCTTTTAAATTAAAAATGAAGTTTTA
AATCAATCTAAAGTATATATGAGTAAACTTGGTCTGACAGTTACCAATGCTTAATCAGTGAGGCACCTAT
CTCAGCGATCTGTCTATTTCGTTCATCCATAGTTGCCTGACTCCCCGTCGTGTAGATAACTACGATACGG
GAGGGCTTACCATCTGGCCCCAGTGCTGCAATGATACCGCGAGACCCACGCTCACCGGCTCCAGATTTAT
CAGCAATAAACCAGCCAGCCGGAAGGGCCGAGCGCAGAAGTGGTCCTGCAACTTTATCCGCCTCCATCCA
GTCTATTAATTGTTGCCGGGAAGCTAGAGTAAGTAGTTCGCCAGTTAATAGTTTGCGCAACGTTGTTGCC
ATTGCTACAGGCATCGTGGTGTCACGCTCGTCGTTTGGTATGGCTTCATTCAGCTCCGGTTCCCAACGAT
CAAGGCGAGTTACATGATCCCCCATGTTGTGCAAAAAAGCGGTTAGCTCCTTCGGTCCTCCGATCGTTGT
CAGAAGTAAGTTGGCCGCAGTGTTATCACTCATGGTTATGGCAGCACTGCATAATTCTCTTACTGTCATG
CCATCCGTAAGATGCTTTTCTGTGACTGGTGAGTACTCAACCAAGTCATTCTGAGAATAGTGTATGTGGC
GACCGAGTTGCTCTTGCCCGGCGTCAATACGGGATAATACCGCGCCACATAGCAGAACTTTAAAAGTGCT
CATCATTGGAAAACGTTCTTCGGGGCGAAAACTCTCAAGGATCTTACCGCTGTTGAGATCCAGTTCGATG
TAACCCACTCGTGCACCCAACTGATCTTCAGCATCTTTTACTTTCACCAGCGTTTCTGGGTGAGCAAAAA
CAGGAAGGCAAAATGCCGCAAAAAAGGGAATAAGGGCGACACGGAAATGTTGAATACTCATACTCTTCCT
TTTTCAATATTATTGAAGCATTTATCAGGGTTATTGTCTCATGAGCGGATACATATTTGAATGTATTTAG
AAAAATAAACAAATAGGGGTTCCGCGCACATTTCCCCGAAAAGTGCCACCTGACGTC
Features (pLannotate 1.2.2; 24 found; start..end, strand, type, name):
     28..80      -  misc_feature   bom (fragment): basis of mobility region from pBR322
    235..614     +  enhancer       CMV enhancer: human cytomegalovirus immediate early enhancer
    615..818     +  promoter       CMV promoter: human cytomegalovirus (CMV) immediate early promoter
    820..839     +  promoter       PLtetO-1 promoter (fragment): modified phage lambda PL promoter with tet operator sites (Lutz and Bujard, 1997)
    841..860     +  promoter       PLtetO-1 promoter (fragment): modified phage lambda PL promoter with tet operator sites (Lutz and Bujard, 1997)
    868..901     +  promoter       TRE3GV promoter (fragment): 3rd-generation Tet-responsive promoter that can be activated by binding of Tet-On® 3G, optimized for retroviral and lentiviral vectors
    931..1059    +  CDS            BAD (fragment): BAD_HUMAN - Also known as BBC6, BCL2L8. Experimental evidence at protein level: Swiss-Prot protein existence level 1. Promotes cell death. Successfully competes for the binding to Bcl-X(L), Bcl-2 and Bcl-W, thereby affecting the level of heterodimerization of these proteins with BAX. Can reverse the death repressor activity of Bcl-X(L), but not that of Bcl-2 (By similarity). Appears to act as a link between growth factor receptor signaling and the apoptotic pathways. From Homo sapiens (Human).
   1111..2448    +  CDS            SOS1 (fragment): SOS1_HUMAN - Experimental evidence at protein level: Swiss-Prot protein existence level 1. Promotes the exchange of Ras-bound GDP by GTP (PubMed:8493579). Probably by promoting Ras activation, regulates phosphorylation of MAP kinase MAPK3 in response to EGF (PubMed:17339331). Catalytic component of a trimeric complex that participates in transduction of signals from Ras to Rac by promoting the Rac-specific guanine nucleotide exchange factor (GEF) activity (By similarity). From Homo sapiens (Human).
   2458..3099    +  CDS            BCL2L1 (fragment): B2CL1_HUMAN - Also known as BCL2L, BCLX. Experimental evidence at protein level: Swiss-Prot protein existence level 1. Isoform Bcl-X(S) promotes apoptosis. From Homo sapiens (Human).
   3099..3177    +  CDS            H-Ras (fragment): human small GTPase proto-oncoprotein
   3297..3408    +  polyA_signal   bGH poly(A) signal: bovine growth hormone polyadenylation signal
   3525..3546    +  promoter       SV40 promoter (fragment): SV40 enhancer and early promoter
   3567..3800    +  rep_origin     f1 ori (fragment) (sequence partly withheld): f1 bacteriophage origin of replication; arrow indicates direction of (+) strand synthesis
   3805..3852    +  protein_bind   FRT: FLP-mediated recombination occurs in the 8-bp core sequence TCTAGAAA (Turan and Bode, 2011). FLP recombinase from the Saccharomyces cerevisiae 2μ plasmid
   3860..4882    +  CDS            HygR: aminoglycoside phosphotransferase from E. coli; aph(4)-Ia; confers resistance to hygromycin
   4892..5017    +  CDS            ble (fragment): BLE_KLEPN - Experimental evidence at protein level: Swiss-Prot protein existence level 1. Binding protein with a strong affinity to the bleomycin family of antibiotics. Binds to CL990; an antimitotic-antibiotic compound. From Klebsiella pneumoniae.
   5012..5133    +  polyA_signal   SV40 poly(A) signal: SV40 polyadenylation signal
   5206..5222    -  protein_bind   lac operator: The lac repressor binds to the lac operator to inhibit transcription in E. coli. This inhibition can be relieved by adding lactose or isopropyl-β-D-thiogalactopyranoside (IPTG). lac repressor encoded by lacI
   5230..5260    -  promoter       lac promoter: promoter for the E. coli lac operon
   5275..5296    -  protein_bind   CAP binding site: CAP binding activates transcription in the presence of cAMP. E. coli catabolite activator protein
   5309..5401    -  CDS            lacI (fragment): lac repressor; lacI; The lac repressor binds to the lac operator to inhibit transcription in E. coli. This inhibition can be relieved by adding lactose or isopropyl-β-D-thiogalactopyranoside (IPTG).
   5584..6172    -  rep_origin     ori: high-copy-number ColE1/pMB1/pBR322/pUC origin of replication
   6343..7203    -  CDS            AmpR: β-lactamase; bla; confers resistance to ampicillin, carbenicillin, and related antibiotics
   7204..7308    -  promoter       AmpR promoter: bla
