[The description below was written by a language model from this plasmid's Addgene catalogue record, the feature table of its GenBank file and pLannotate feature annotations shown in this document.]
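Description:
xCIAR_pcDNA5/FRT/TO is a 7.3 kb mammalian expression plasmid built on the pcDNA5/FRT/TO backbone and designed for making isogenic, tetracycline-regulated stable cell lines by Flp-In recombination. It is maintained in E. coli at high copy through a ColE1/pUC-type origin with ampicillin resistance (bla). Expression of the insert is driven by the human CMV immediate-early enhancer/promoter followed by two tet operator sites, so transcription is held off where the Tet repressor is present and is induced by tetracycline-class compounds. The transcript ends at the bovine growth hormone polyadenylation signal. Downstream lies an FRT site placed directly in front of a hygromycin resistance coding sequence with an SV40 poly(A). No promoter is annotated for this gene, which fits the Flp-In design in which FLP-mediated integration at a genomic FRT site supplies the upstream elements needed for hygromycin selection.

The roughly 2.2 kb insert encodes xCIAR (also called xS.17.3), the inactive control version of the Chemically Inducible Activator of RAS. It is a single fusion protein assembled from human sequences. A short BAD fragment carrying annotated S155A and F158G changes is joined by an N-terminal linker to the SOS1 catalytic domain (SOScat). A short C-terminal linker then connects BCL-xL residues 2–215, followed by the C-terminal 25 residues of HRAS containing the CaaX motif, a standard membrane-targeting sequence. BAD is a natural BCL-xL ligand, so the two flanking modules presumably form the intramolecular, chemically disruptable switch around the RAS exchange factor, although the record does not spell out this mechanism. SOScat carries F929A and T968L, and the record describes the resulting protein as inactive. The construct therefore serves as a negative control in studies of RAS–ERK signalling dynamics.
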