Addgene plasmid #86504: xCIAR_pcDNA5/FRT/TO
Purpose: Expresses inactive control CIAR (xCIAR) in mammalian cells. Used to generate Flp-In stables.
Depositing lab: Dustin Maly. Depositing organization: University of Washington. Publication: A computationally engineered RAS rheostat reveals RAS-ERK signaling dynamics. Rose JC, Huang PS, Camp ND, Ye J, Leidal AM, Goreshnik I, Trevillian BM, Dickinson MS, Cunningham-Bryant D, Debnath J, Baker D, Wolf-Yadlin A, Maly DJ. Nat Chem Biol. 2016 Nov 21. doi: 10.1038/nchembio.2244. PubMed 27870838.
Backbone
  Vector backbone: pcDNA5/FRT/TO
  Backbone manufacturer: Invitrogen
  Backbone size w/o insert (bp): 5137
  Total vector size (bp): 7339
  Vector type: Mammalian Expression ; FRT
  Selectable markers: Hygromycin
Growth in bacteria
  Bacterial resistance: Ampicillin, 100 μg/mL
  Growth temperature: 37°C
  Growth strain: DH5alpha
  Copy number: High Copy
Gene/Insert
  Gene/Insert name: xCIAR (alt names: xS.17.3; inactive control Chemically Inducible Activator of RAS)
  Species: H. sapiens (human)
  Insert size (bp): 2202
  Mutation: F929A and T968L in SOScat
  Entrez Gene: SOS1 (a.k.a. GF1, GGF1, GINGF, HGF, NS4, SOS-1)
  Promoter: CMV (tet operator)
  Cloning method: Gibson Cloning
  Sequencing primers: 5′ CMV_F; 3′ BGHR
Terms and licenses: Academic/Nonprofit Terms; Industry Terms: Not Available to Industry
How to cite: xCIAR_pcDNA5/FRT/TO was a gift from Dustin Maly (Addgene plasmid # 86504 ; http://n2t.net/addgene:86504 ; RRID:Addgene_86504)
